>Addgene plasmid #125063 | pKmK.I1R | addgene full sequence | sequence record 244872 | Addgene NGS Result
TCGGTCTCAGAGTTGCTTAATTAGCTTGTACATGGCTTTGTGGTTTCTGCCATAACAAGCTTCGTTACCC
AAGGACCAGATAATAATCGAAGGATGATTGACATCTCTTAGGACAAGTTGGGAAGCTCTGTCTAAGTACG
CGACCTCGTACTCTGGATTATCTGATAAGTAATGGGCATTAACATCGTAGAGTTTATTTTTGGTATCTGG
ATATTCAGCCTCCAAGTTCGTATGACGATTAAATGGCTCTTGAACACCGTGAGTTTCAAGATCTGCCTCA
TCAATGACCCAGAAGCCTAGTTTATCGAAGAGGTCATACACCTTAGGATGGTTTGGATAATGCGAGTTAC
GAACAGCATTGATGTTAAACTTCTTCATTAGAATCAAGTCTCTAACAACAAAATCTAATGGCACAGCTCT
ACCGAACCTTGGATGGTGATCATGCCTGTTGACACCTCTAAAGAGAATGTCTTTGCCATTAACAGTAATG
TTACCGTCCTTCAACTCCACTTGTCTGAAACCAACATGGTGCTTAATAGATTGAATCACACTGCCATCAG
ATCCAATTAAATCCAACTGGTACTTGTACAAAGTAGGATTTTCTGCGGTCCAATGTTCTGGGGCCTTGAC
GTTGATCTTGAAAGCTGTTTCTTCGTCCTTTTTGGTCGAAAAGGAAATAAATTCTTTAGTTGAAAACGTC
GTGTTCCCATTCTCCTCGTTCAACAAAGAGCTTGCATCGTAAACTTTAGATCCATCTTCAGGTTCGTAAA
GTGTGAAATTGATGTGATCATAAGAAGAACCCTGGACATCAACTTTCACAGAAAGCTCTGCATCCTGATA
CTGAGAGTCCACAAAAGTTGTAGTGACCCTAACGTCTTCAATATGGGCCTTCGGCGCGCCTCAGCCGATG
AGACCAGACCAATAAAAAACGCCCGGCGGCAACCGAGCGTTCTGAACAAATCCAGATGGAGTTCTGAGGT
CATTACTGGATCTATCAACAGGAGTCCAAGCGAGCTCGATATCAAATTACGCCCCGCCCTGCCACTCATC
GCAGTACTGTTGTAATTCATTAAGCATTCTGCCGACATGGAAGCCATCACAAACGGCATGATGAACCTGA
ATCGCCAGCGGCATCAGCACCTTGTCGCCTTGCGTATAATATTTGCCCATGGTGAAAACGGGGGCGAAGA
AGTTGTCCATATTGGCCACGTTTAAATCAAAACTGGTGAAACTCACCCAGGGATTGGCTGAAACGAAAAA
CATATTCTCAATAAACCCTTTAGGGAAATAGGCCAGGTTTTCACCGTAACACGCCACATCTTGCGAATAT
ATGTGTAGAAACTGCCGGAAATCGTCGTGGTATTCACTCCAGAGCGATGAAAACGTTTCAGTTTGCTCAT
GGAAAACGGTGTAACAAGGGTGAACACTATCCCATATCACCAGCTCACCGTCTTTCATTGCCATACGAAA
TTCCGGATGAGCATTCATCAGGCGGGCAAGAATGTGAATAAAGGCCGGATAAAACTTGTGCTTATTTTTC
TTTACGGTCTTTAAAAAGGCCGTAATATCCAGCTGAACGGTCTGGTTATAGGTACATTGAGCAACTGACT
GAAATGCCTCAAAATGTTCTTTACGATGCCATTGGGATATATCAACGGTGGTATATCCAGTGATTTTTTT
CTCCATTTTAGCTTCCTTAGCTCCTGAAAATCTCGATAACTCAAAAAATACGCCCGGTAGTGATCTTATT
TCATTATGGTGAAAGTTGGAACCTCTTACGTGCCCGATCAATCATGACCAAAATCCCTTAACGTGAGTTT
TCGTTCCACTGAGCGTCAGACCCCGTAGAAAAGATCAAAGGATCTTCTTGAGATCCTTTTTTTCTGCGCG
TAATCTGCTGCTTGCAAACAAAAAAACCACCGCTACCAGCGGTGGTTTGTTTGCCGGATCAAGAGCTACC
AACTCTTTTTCCGAAGGTAACTGGCTTCAGCAGAGCGCAGATACCAAATACTGTTCTTCTAGTGTAGCCG
TAGTTAGGCCACCACTTCAAGAACTCTGTAGCACCGCCTACATACCTCGCTCTGCTAATCCTGTTACCAG
TGGCTGCTGCCAGTGGCGATAAGTCGTGTCTTACCGGGTTGGACTCAAGACGATAGTTACCGGATAAGGC
GCAGCGGTCGGGCTGAACGGGGGGTTCGTGCACACAGCCCAGCTTGGAGCGAACGACCTACACCGAACTG
AGATACCTACAGCGTGAGCTATGAGAAAGCGCCACGCTTCCCGAAGGGAGAAAGGCGGACAGGTATCCGG
TAAGCGGCAGGGTCGGAACAGGAGAGCGCACGAGGGAGCTTCCAGGGGGAAACGCCTGGTATCTTTATAG
TCCTGTCGGGTTTCGCCACCTCTGACTTGAGCGTCGATTTTTGTGATGCTCGTCAGGGGGGCGGAGCCTA
TGGAAAAACGCCAGCAACGCGGCCTTTTTACGGTTCCTGGCCTTTTGCTGGCCTTTTGCTCACATGTTCT
TTCCTGCGTTATCCCCTGATTCTGTGGATAACCGTAG
Features (pLannotate 1.2.2; 5 found; start..end, strand, type, name):
    922..956     -  terminator     lambda t0 terminator: minimal transcription terminator from phage lambda (Scholtissek and Grosse, 1987)
   1030..1686    -  CDS            cat: CAT_ECOLX - Experimental evidence at protein level: Swiss-Prot protein existence level 1. This enzyme is an effector of chloramphenicol resistance in bacteria. From Escherichia coli. This protein is used as a marker in many commonly used cloning vectors, such as pACYC184.
   1687..1784    -  promoter       cat promoter: promoter of the E. coli cat gene encoding chloramphenicol acetyltransferase
   1868..2456    +  rep_origin     ori: high-copy-number ColE1/pMB1/pBR322/pUC origin of replication
   2525..891     -  CDS            LAC4 (fragment) (across the origin): BGAL_KLULA - Experimental evidence at protein level: Swiss-Prot protein existence level 1. From Kluyveromyces lactis (strain ATCC 8585 / CBS 2359 / DSM 70799 / NBRC 1267 / NRRL Y-1140 / WM37) (Yeast) (Candida sphaerica).
