[The description below was written by a language model from this plasmid's Addgene catalogue record and pLannotate feature annotations shown in this document.]
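Description:
pKmK.I1R is a small (about 2.6 kb) part-storage plasmid from a Kluyveromyces marxianus synthetic biology toolkit, built in the YTK001 entry vector of the Yeast Toolkit (YTK) Golden Gate system. The backbone is minimal and purely bacterial. It has a high-copy ColE1/pUC-type origin for propagation in E. coli and a chloramphenicol acetyltransferase (cat) gene, driven by its native promoter and followed by a lambda t0 terminator, for chloramphenicol selection. The feature table shows no yeast origin, yeast marker or expression cassette, so the plasmid is a donor of a DNA part and is not itself a functional yeast vector.

The payload is an 878 bp right homology arm for targeting integration to the LAC4 locus, which encodes beta-galactosidase. The automated annotation identifies this region as a LAC4 coding fragment spanning the sequence numbering origin. It does so by similarity to the K. lactis protein, although the catalogue entry describes the arm as intended for K. marxianus. The insert was cloned through BsmBI sites that were destroyed in the process. According to the depositor it carries YTK-compatible overhangs for a type 1 part. Internal BsmBI sites were also added by PCR so that the arm can act as a connector in multi-gene assemblies.

The plasmid is meant for assembling single- or multi-gene integrative vectors, presumably in combination with a matching left arm so that the assembled cassettes can be inserted at LAC4 by homologous recombination. The depositor notes that minor differences between the sequencing result and their annotated sequence do not affect function.
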