Addgene plasmid #125063: pKmK.I1R
Purpose: Storage plasmid for K.marxianus right homology arm
Depositing lab: John Morrissey. Depositing organization: University College Cork. Publication: Biological Parts for Kluyveromyces marxianus Synthetic Biology. Rajkumar AS, Varela JA, Juergens H, Daran JG, Morrissey JP. Front Bioeng Biotechnol. 2019 May 7;7:97. doi: 10.3389/fbioe.2019.00097. eCollection 2019. PubMed 31134195.
Backbone
  Vector backbone: YTK001
  Backbone manufacturer: Dueber lab, UC Berkeley
  Backbone size w/o insert (bp): 1667
  Vector type: Yeast Expression, Synthetic Biology
Growth in bacteria
  Bacterial resistance: Chloramphenicol, 25 μg/mL
  Growth temperature: 37°C
  Growth strain: DH5alpha
  Copy number: High Copy
Gene/Insert
  Gene/Insert name: Right homology arm for targeting integration to LAC4
  Insert size (bp): 878
  Cloning method: Restriction Enzyme; 5′ cloning site BsmBI (destroyed during cloning); 3′ cloning site BsmBI (destroyed during cloning)
  Sequencing primers: 5′ tttgctggccttttgctc; 3′ catctggatttgttcagaacg
Terms and licenses: Academic/Nonprofit Terms; Industry Terms: Not Available to Industry
Depositor comments: Meant for the construction of integrative vectors (single- or multi-gene). Contains the appropriate YTK-compatible Golden Gate overhangs for a type 1 part. The necessary internal BsmBI sites to use this as a connector for multi-gene assembly have been added by PCR. Please note that the minor differences between the Addgene NGS results and depositor's annotated sequence do not affect the plasmid function.
How to cite: pKmK.I1R was a gift from John Morrissey (Addgene plasmid # 125063 ; http://n2t.net/addgene:125063 ; RRID:Addgene_125063)
